>Addgene plasmid #81378 | pDONR223_ZDHHC4_p.R174H | addgene full sequence | sequence record 167827 | Addgene NGS Result
GGCAGTTCCCTACTCTCGCGTTAACGCTAGCATGGATGTTTTCCCAGTCACGACGTTGTAAAACGACGGC
CAGTCTTAAGCTCGGGCCCCAAATAATGATTTTATTTTGACTGATAGTGACCTGTTCGTTGCAACAAATT
GATGAGCAATGCTTTTTTATAATGCCAACTTTGTACAAAAAAGTTGGCACCATGGACTTTCTGGTCCTCT
TCTTGTTCTACCTGGCTTCGGTGCTGATGGGTCTTGTTCTTATCTGCGTCTGCTCGAAAACCCATAGCTT
GAAAGGCCTGGCCAGGGGAGGAGCACAGATATTTTCCTGTATAATTCCAGAATGTCTTCAGAGAGCCGTG
CATGGATTGCTTCATTACCTTTTCCATACGAGAAACCACACCTTCATTGTCCTGCACCTGGTCTTGCAAG
GGATGGTTTATACTGAGTACACCTGGGAAGTATTTGGCTACTGTCAGGAGCTGGAGTTGTCCTTGCATTA
CCTTCTTCTGCCCTATCTGCTGCTAGGTGTAAACCTGTTTTTTTTCACCCTGACTTGTGGAACCAATCCT
GGCATTATAACAAAAGCAAATGAATTATTATTTCTTCATGTTTATGAATTTGATGAAGTGATGTTTCCAA
AGAACGTGAGGTGCTCTACTTGTGATTTAAGGAAACCAGCTCGATCCAAGCACTGCAGTGTGTGTAACTG
GTGTGTGCACCATTTCGACCATCACTGTGTTTGGGTGAACAACTGCATCGGGGCCTGGAACATCAGGTAC
TTCCTCATCTACGTCTTGACCTTGACGGCCTCGGCTGCCACCGTCGCCATTGTGAGCACCACTTTTCTGG
TCCACTTGGTGGTGATGTCAGATTTATACCAGGAGACTTACATCGATGACCTTGGACACCTCCATGTTAT
GGACACGGTCTTTCTTATTCAGTACCTGTTCCTGACTTTTCCACGGATTGTCTTCATGCTGGGCTTTGTC
GTGGTTCTGAGCTTCCTCCTGGGTGGCTACCTGTTGTTTGTCCTGTATCTGGCGGCCACCAACCAGACTA
CTAACGAGTGGTACAGAGGTGACTGGGCCTGGTGCCAGCGTTGTCCCCTTGTGGCCTGGCCTCCGTCAGC
AGAGCCCCAAGTCCACCGGAACATTCACTCCCATGGGCTTCGGAGCAACCTTCAAGAGATCTTTCTACCT
GCCTTTCCATGTCATGAGAGGAAGAAACAAGAATGCCCAACTTTCTTGTACAAAGTTGGCATTATAAGAA
AGCATTGCTTATCAATTTGTTGCAACGAACAGGTCACTATCAGTCAAAATAAAATCATTATTTGCCATCC
AGCTGATATCCCCTATAGTGAGTCGTATTACATGGTCATAGCTGTTTCCTGGCAGCTCTGGCCCGTGTCT
CAAAATCTCTGATGTTACATTGCACAAGATAAAAATATATCATCATGCCTCCTCTAGACCAGCCAGGACA
GAAATGCCTCGACTTCGCTGCTACCCAAGGTTGCCGGGTGACGCACACCGTGGAAACGGATGAAGGCACG
AACCCAGTGGACATAAGCCTGTTCGGTTCGTAAGCTGTAATGCAAGTAGCGTATGCGCTCACGCAACTGG
TCCAGAACCTTGACCGAACGCAGCGGTGGTAACGGCGCAGTGGCGGTTTTCATGGCTTGTTATGACTGTT
TTTTTGGGGTACAGTCTATGCCTCGGGCATCCAAGCAGCAAGCGCGTTACGCCGTGGGTCGATGTTTGAT
GTTATGGAGCAGCAACGATGTTACGCAGCAGGGCAGTCGCCCTAAAACAAAGTTAAACATTATGAGGGAA
GCGGTGATCGCCGAAGTATCGACTCAACTATCAGAGGTAGTTGGCGTCATCGAGCGCCATCTCGAACCGA
CGTTGCTGGCCGTACATTTGTACGGCTCCGCAGTGGATGGCGGCCTGAAGCCACACAGTGATATTGATTT
GCTGGTTACGGTGACCGTAAGGCTTGATGAAACAACGCGGCGAGCTTTGATCAACGACCTTTTGGAAACT
TCGGCTTCCCCTGGAGAGAGCGAGATTCTCCGCGCTGTAGAAGTCACCATTGTTGTGCACGACGACATCA
TTCCGTGGCGTTATCCAGCTAAGCGCGAACTGCAATTTGGAGAATGGCAGCGCAATGACATTCTTGCAGG
TATCTTCGAGCCAGCCACGATCGACATTGATCTGGCTATCTTGCTGACAAAAGCAAGAGAACATAGCGTT
GCCTTGGTAGGTCCAGCGGCGGAGGAACTCTTTGATCCGGTTCCTGAACAGGATCTATTTGAGGCGCTAA
ATGAAACCTTAACGCTATGGAACTCGCCGCCCGACTGGGCTGGCGATGAGCGAAATGTAGTGCTTACGTT
GTCCCGCATTTGGTACAGCGCAGTAACCGGCAAAATCGCGCCGAAGGATGTCGCTGCCGACTGGGCAATG
GAGCGCCTGCCGGCCCAGTATCAGCCCGTCATACTTGAAGCTAGACAGGCTTATCTTGGACAAGAAGAAG
ATCGCTTGGCCTCGCGCGCAGATCAGTTGGAAGAATTTGTCCACTACGTGAAAGGCGAGATCACCAAGGT
AGTCGGCAAATAACCCTCGAGCCACCCATGACCAAAATCCCTTAACGTGAGTTACGCGTCGTTCCACTGA
GCGTCAGACCCCGTAGAAAAGATCAAAGGATCTTCTTGAGATCCTTTTTTTCTGCGCGTAATCTGCTGCT
TGCAAACAAAAAAACCACCGCTACCAGCGGTGGTTTGTTTGCCGGATCAAGAGCTACCAACTCTTTTTCC
GAAGGTAACTGGCTTCAGCAGAGCGCAGATACCAAATACTGTTCTTCTAGTGTAGCCGTAGTTAGGCCAC
CACTTCAAGAACTCTGTAGCACCGCCTACATACCTCGCTCTGCTAATCCTGTTACCAGTGGCTGCTGCCA
GTGGCGATAAGTCGTGTCTTACCGGGTTGGACTCAAGACGATAGTTACCGGATAAGGCGCAGCGGTCGGG
CTGAACGGGGGGTTCGTGCACACAGCCCAGCTTGGAGCGAACGACCTACACCGAACTGAGATACCTACAG
CGTGAGCTATGAGAAAGCGCCACGCTTCCCGAAGGGAGAAAGGCGGACAGGTATCCGGTAAGCGGCAGGG
TCGGAACAGGAGAGCGCACGAGGGAGCTTCCAGGGGGAAACGCCTGGTATCTTTATAGTCCTGTCGGGTT
TCGCCACCTCTGACTTGAGCGTCGATTTTTGTGATGCTCGTCAGGGGGGCGGAGCCTATGGAAAAACGCC
AGCAACGCGGCCTTTTTACGGTTCCTGGCCTTTTGCTGGCCTTTTGCTCACATGTTCTTTCCTGCGTTAT
CCCCTGATTCTGTGGATAACCGTATTACCGCCTTTGAGTGAGCTGATACCGCTCGCCGCAGCCGAACGAC
CGAGCGCAGCGAGTCAGTGAGCGAGGAAGCGGAAGAGCGCCCAATACGCAAACCGCCTCTCCCCGCGCGT
TGGCCGATTCATTAATGCAGCTGGCACGACAGGTTTCCCGACTGGAAAGCGGGCAGTGAGCGCAACGCAA
TTAATACGCGTACCGCTAGCCAGGAAGAGTTTGTAGAAACGCAAAAAGGCCATCCGTCAGGATGGCCTTC
TGCTTAGTTTGATGCCTGGCAGTTTATGGCGGGCGTCCTGCCCGCCACCCTCCGGGCCGTTGCTTCACAA
CGTTCAAATCCGCTCCCGGCGGATTTGTCCTACTCAGGAGAGCGTTCACCGACAAACAACAGATAAAACG
AAAGGCCCAGTCTTCCGACTGAGCCTTTCGTTTTATTTGATGCCT
Features (pLannotate 1.2.2; 12 found; start..end, strand, type, name):
     38..74      -  CDS            lacZα (fragment): LacZα fragment of β-galactosidase; lacZ fragment
     91..186     +  protein_bind   attL3: mutant version of attL; recombination site for the Gateway® LR reaction LR Clonase™
    192..1223    +  CDS            ZDHHC4: ZDHC4_HUMAN - Also known as ZNF374. Experimental evidence at protein level: Swiss-Prot protein existence level 1. Palmitoyltransferase that could catalyze the addition of palmitate onto protein substrates including the D(2) dopamine receptor DRD2. From Homo sapiens (Human).
   1226..1324    -  protein_bind   attL2: mutant version of attL; recombination site for the Gateway® LR reaction LR Clonase™
   1342..1360    -  promoter       T7 promoter: promoter for bacteriophage T7 RNA polymerase
   1550..1573    +  promoter       Pc promoter (fragment): intI1 (promoter lies within the coding sequence); class 1 integron promoter
   1749..1805    +  CDS            GmR (fragment): gentamycin acetyltransferase; aacC1; confers resistance to gentamycin
   1812..2603    +  CDS            SmR: aminoglycoside adenylyltransferase (Murphy, 1985); aadA; confers resistance to spectinomycin and streptomycin
   2696..3284    +  rep_origin     ori: high-copy-number ColE1/pMB1/pBR322/pUC origin of replication
   3467..3559    +  CDS            lacI (fragment): lac repressor; lacI; The lac repressor binds to the lac operator to inhibit transcription in E. coli. This inhibition can be relieved by adding lactose or isopropyl-β-D-thiogalactopyranoside (IPTG).
   3614..3641    -  terminator     rrnB T2 terminator: transcription terminator T2 from the E. coli rrnB gene
   3773..3816    +  terminator     rrnB T1 terminator: Escherichia coli rrnB; transcription terminator T1 from the E. coli rrnB gene
