[The description below was written by a language model from this plasmid's Addgene catalogue record and pLannotate feature annotations shown in this document.]
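Description:
pDONR223_ZDHHC4_p.R174H is a Gateway entry clone built on the Invitrogen pDONR223 backbone and carries the human ZDHHC4 open reading frame (also known as ZNF374) with an R174H missense substitution. ZDHHC4 encodes a palmitoyltransferase that adds palmitate to protein substrates. The plasmid is maintained in E. coli through a high-copy ColE1/pUC-type origin. It is selected with spectinomycin via the aadA aminoglycoside adenylyltransferase gene (SmR), which sits downstream of a class 1 integron Pc promoter fragment and a short remnant of a gentamicin resistance gene. rrnB T1 and T2 terminators lie upstream of the cloning region and help insulate it from read-through transcription. Small lacZα and lacI fragments are backbone remnants with no functional role.

In the 3,825 nt sequenced record, the roughly 1 kb ZDHHC4 coding sequence lies between two attL recombination sites. The automated annotation labels these attL3 and attL2. The sites allow the insert to be moved by an LR Clonase reaction into any compatible destination vector. The entry clone has no promoter driving the insert, so expression depends entirely on the destination vector. A T7 promoter is annotated just outside the attL2 site on the opposite strand. The ORF is in the "open" configuration, with no stop codon immediately after the insert, so it can be fused in frame to C-terminal tags or reporters supplied by the destination vector.

The clone belongs to the Target Accelerator Plasmid Collection. It was made as part of a systematic effort to test rare cancer-associated variants for oncogenic activity, where mutant alleles like this one are shuttled into expression vectors for functional assays.
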