Addgene plasmid #81378: pDONR223_ZDHHC4_p.R174H
Purpose: Gateway Donor vector containing ZDHHC4 , part of the Target Accelerator Plasmid Collection.
Depositing lab: Jesse Boehm & William Hahn & David Root. Depositing organization: Broad Institute. Publication: Systematic Functional Interrogation of Rare Cancer Variants Identifies Oncogenic Alleles. Kim E, Ilic N, Shrestha Y, Zou L, Kamburov A, Zhu C, Yang X, Lubonja R, Tran N, Nguyen C, Lawrence MS, Piccioni F, Bagul M, Doench JG, Chouinard CR, Wu X, Hogstrom L, Natoli T, Tamayo P, Horn H, Corsello SM, Lage K, Root DE, Subramanian A, Golub TR, Getz G, Boehm JS, Hahn WC. Cancer Discov. 2016 Jul;6(7):714-26. doi: 10.1158/2159-8290.CD-16-0160. Epub 2016 May 4. PubMed 27147599.
Backbone
  Vector backbone: pDONR223
  Backbone manufacturer: Invitrogen
  Backbone size w/o insert (bp): 2790
  Vector type: Gateway Entry vector
Growth in bacteria
  Bacterial resistance: Spectinomycin, 50 μg/mL
  Growth temperature: 37°C
  Growth strain: DH5alpha
  Copy number: High Copy
Gene/Insert
  Gene/Insert name: ZDHHC4
  Species: H. sapiens (human)
  Mutation: R174H
  GenBank ID: NM_018106.3
  Entrez Gene: ZDHHC4 (a.k.a. ZNF374)
  Promoter: None
  Cloning method: Gateway Cloning
  Sequencing primers: 5′ M13pUC-fwd; 3′ M13-Rev
Terms and licenses: Academic/Nonprofit Terms; Industry Terms: Not Available to Industry
Depositor comments: Open state: NO stop codon immediately follows insert
How to cite: pDONR223_ZDHHC4_p.R174H was a gift from Jesse Boehm & William Hahn & David Root (Addgene plasmid # 81378 ; http://n2t.net/addgene:81378 ; RRID:Addgene_81378)
