>Addgene plasmid #81378 | pDONR223_ZDHHC4_p.R174H | depositor partial sequence | sequence record 154697 | Insert sequence
ATGGACTTTCTGGTCCTCTTCTTGTTCTACCTGGCTTCGGTGCTGATGGGTCTTGTTCTTATCTGCGTCT
GCTCGAAAACCCATAGCTTGAAAGGCCTGGCCAGGGGAGGAGCACAGATATTTTCCTGTATAATTCCAGA
ATGTCTTCAGAGAGCCGTGCATGGATTGCTTCATTACCTTTTCCATACGAGAAACCACACCTTCATTGTC
CTGCACCTGGTCTTGCAAGGGATGGTTTATACTGAGTACACCTGGGAAGTATTTGGCTACTGTCAGGAGC
TGGAGTTGTCCTTGCATTACCTTCTTCTGCCCTATCTGCTGCTAGGTGTAAACCTGTTTTTTTTCACCCT
GACTTGTGGAACCAATCCTGGCATTATAACAAAAGCAAATGAATTATTATTTCTTCATGTTTATGAATTT
GATGAAGTGATGTTTCCAAAGAACGTGAGGTGCTCTACTTGTGATTTAAGGAAACCAGCTCGATCCAAGC
ACTGCAGTGTGTGTAACTGGTGTGTGCACCATTTCGACCATCACTGTGTTTGGGTGAACAACTGCATCGG
GGCCTGGAACATCAGGTACTTCCTCATCTACGTCTTGACCTTGACGGCCTCGGCTGCCACCGTCGCCATT
GTGAGCACCACTTTTCTGGTCCACTTGGTGGTGATGTCAGATTTATACCAGGAGACTTACATCGATGACC
TTGGACACCTCCATGTTATGGACACGGTCTTTCTTATTCAGTACCTGTTCCTGACTTTTCCACGGATTGT
CTTCATGCTGGGCTTTGTCGTGGTTCTGAGCTTCCTCCTGGGTGGCTACCTGTTGTTTGTCCTGTATCTG
GCGGCCACCAACCAGACTACTAACGAGTGGTACAGAGGTGACTGGGCCTGGTGCCAGCGTTGTCCCCTTG
TGGCCTGGCCTCCGTCAGCAGAGCCCCAAGTCCACCGGAACATTCACTCCCATGGGCTTCGGAGCAACCT
TCAAGAGATCTTTCTACCTGCCTTTCCATGTCATGAGAGGAAGAAACAAGAA
